>Addgene plasmid #200314 | H6GB1tevP53(363-393) | addgene full sequence | sequence record 393344 | Addgene NGS Result
GCGTATTGGGCGCCAGGGTGGTTTTTCTTTTCACCAGTGAGACGGGCAACAGCTGATTGCCCTTCACCGC
CTGGCCCTGAGAGAGTTGCAGCAAGCGGTCCACGCTGGTTTGCCCCAGCAGGCGAAAATCCTGTTTGATG
GTGGTTAACGGCGGGATATAACATGAGCTGTCTTCGGTATCGTCGTATCCCACTACCGAGATATCCGCAC
CAACGCGCAGCCCGTACTCGGTAATGGCGCGCATTGCGCCCAGCGCCATCTGATCGTTGGCAACCAGCAT
CGCAGTGGGAACGATGCCCTCATTCAGCATTTGCATGGTTTGTTGAAAACCGGACATGGCACTCCAGTCG
CCTTCCCGTTCCGCTATCGGCTGAATTTGATTGCGAGTGAGATATTTATGCCAGCCAGCCAGACGCAGAC
GCGCCGAGACAGAACTTAATGGGCCCGCTAACAGCGCGATTTGCTGGTGACCCAATGCGACCAGATGCTC
CACGCCCAGTCGCGTACCGTCTTCATGGGAGAAAATAATACTGTTGATGGGTGTCTGGTCAGAGACATCA
AGAAATAACGCCGGAACATTAGTGCAGGCAGCTTCCACAGCAATGGCATCCTGGTCATCCAGCGGATAGT
TAATGATCAGCCCACTGACGCGTTGCGCGAGAAGATTGTGCACCGCCGCTTTACAGGCTTCGACGCCGCT
TCGTTCTACCATCGACACCACCACGCTGGCACCCAGTTGATCTGCGCGAGATTTAATCGCCGCGACAATT
TGCGACGGCGCGTGCAGGGCCAGACTGGAGGTGGCAACGCCAATCAGCAACGACTGTTTGCCCGCCAGTT
GTTGTGCCACGCGGTTGGGAATGTAATTCAGCTCCGCCATCGCCGCTTCCACTTTTTCCCGCGTTTTCGC
AGAAACGTGGCTGGCCTGGTTCACCACGCGGGAAACGGTCTGATAAGAGACACCGGCATACTCTGCGACA
TCGTATAACGTTACTGGTTTCACATTCACCACCCTGAATTGACTCTCTTCCGGGCGCTATCATGCCATAC
CGTGAAAGGTTTTGCGCCATTCGATGGTGTCCGGGATCTCGACGCTCTCCCTTATGCGACTCCTGCATTA
GGAAGCAGCCCAGTAGTAGGTTGAGGCCGTTGAGCACCGCCGCCGCAAGGAATGGTGCATGCAAGGAGAT
GGCGCCCAACAGTCCCCCGGCCACGGGGCCTGCCACCATACCCACGCCGAAACAAGCGCTCATGAGCCCG
AAGTGGCGAGCCCGATCTTCCCCATCGGTGATGTCGGCGATATAGGCGCCAGCAACCGCACCTGTGGCGC
CGGTGATGCCGGCCACGATGCGTCCGGCGTAGAGGATCGAGATCTCGATCCCGCGAAATTAATACGACTC
ACTATAGGGGAATTGTGAGCGGATAACAATTCCCCTCTAGAAATAATTTTGTTTAACTTTAAGAAGGAGA
TATACCATGGGCCATCATCATCATCATCACAGCAGCGGC
[168 nt withheld, positions 1510-1677]
GAATTCAGCAGCGGCAGCAGCGGCGAAAACCTGTATTTTCAGGGCTCCCATAGGGCTCACTCCAGCCACC
TGAAGTCCAAAAAGGGTCAGTCTACCTCCCGCCATAAAAAACTCATGTTCAAGACAGAAGGGCCTGACTC
AGACTAATAGAAGCTTGCGGCCGCACTCGAGCACCACCACCACCACCACTGAGATCCGGCTGCTAACAAA
GCCCGAAAGGAAGCTGAGTTGGCTGCTGCCACCGCTGAGCAATAACTAGCATAACCCCTTGGGGCCTCTA
AACGGGTCTTGAGGGGTTTTTTGCTGAAAGGAGGAACTATATCCGGATTGGCGAATGGG
[124 nt withheld, positions 2017-2140]
C
[91 nt withheld, positions 2142-2232]
A
[49 nt withheld, positions 2234-2282]
CCTTTGACGTTGGAGTCCACGTTCTTT
[37 nt withheld, positions 2310-2346]
ACCCTATCTCGGTCTATTCTTTTGATTTATAAGGGATTTTGCCGATTTCGGCCTATTGGTTAAAAAATGA
GCTGATTTAACAAAAATTTAACGCGAATTTTAACAAAATATTAACGCTTACAATTTAGGTGGCACTTTTC
GGGGAAATGTGCGCGGAACCCCTATTTGTTTATTTTTCTAAATACATTCAAATATGTATCCGCTCATGAG
ACAATAACCCTGATAAATGCTTCAATAATATTGAAAAAGGAAGAGTATGAGTATTCAACATTTCCGTGTC
GCCCTTATTCCCTTTTTTGCGGCATTTTGCCTTCCTGTTTTTGCTCACCCAGAAACGCTGGTGAAAGTAA
AAGATGCTGAAGATCAGTTGGGTGCACGAGTGGGTTACATCGAACTGGATCTCAACAGCGGTAAGATCCT
TGAGAGTTTTCGCCCCGAAGAACGTTTTCCAATGATGAGCACTTTTAAAGTTCTGCTATGTGGCGCGGTA
TTATCCCGTATTGACGCCGGGCAAGAGCAACTCGGTCGCCGCATACACTATTCTCAGAATGACTTGGTTG
AGTACTCACCAGTCACAGAAAAGCATCTTACGGATGGCATGACAGTAAGAGAATTATGCAGTGCTGCCAT
AACCATGAGTGATAACACTGCGGCCAACTTACTTCTGACAACGATCGGAGGACCGAAGGAGCTAACCGCT
TTTTTGCACAACATGGGGGATCATGTAACTCGCCTTGATCGTTGGGAACCGGAGCTGAATGAAGCCATAC
CAAACGACGAGCGTGACACCACGATGCCTGCAGCAATGGCAACAACGTTGCGCAAACTATTAACTGGCGA
ACTACTTACTCTAGCTTCCCGGCAACAATTAATAGACTGGATGGAGGCGGATAAAGTTGCAGGACCACTT
CTGCGCTCGGCCCTTCCGGCTGGCTGGTTTATTGCTGATAAATCTGGAGCCGGTGAGCGTGGGTCTCGCG
GTATCATTGCAGCACTGGGGCCAGATGGTAAGCCCTCCCGTATCGTAGTTATCTACACGACGGGGAGTCA
GGCAACTATGGATGAACGAAATAGACAGATCGCTGAGATAGGTGCCTCACTGATTAAGCATTGGTAACTG
TCAGACCAAGTTTACTCATATATACTTTAGATTGATTTAAAACTTCATTTTTAATTTAAAAGGATCTAGG
TGAAGATCCTTTTTGATAATCTCATGACCAAAATCCCTTAACGTGAGTTTTCGTTCCACTGAGCGTCAGA
CCCCGTAGAAAAGATCAAAGGATCTTCTTGAGATCCTTTTTTTCTGCGCGTAATCTGCTGCTTGCAAACA
AAAAAACCACCGCTACCAGCGGTGGTTTGTTTGCCGGATCAAGAGCTACCAACTCTTTTTCCGAAGGTAA
CTGGCTTCAGCAGAGCGCAGATACCAAATACTGTCCTTCTAGTGTAGCCGTAGTTAGGCCACCACTTCAA
GAACTCTGTAGCACCGCCTACATACCTCGCTCTGCTAATCCTGTTACCAGTGGCTGCTGCCAGTGGCGAT
AAGTCGTGTCTTACCGGGTTGGACTCAAGACGATAGTTACCGGATAAGGCGCAGCGGTCGGGCTGAACGG
GGGGTTCGTGCACACAGCCCAGCTTGGAGCGAACGACCTACACCGAACTGAGATACCTACAGCGTGAGCT
ATGAGAAAGCGCCACGCTTCCCGAAGGGAGAAAGGCGGACAGGTATCCGGTAAGCGGCAGGGTCGGAACA
GGAGAGCGCACGAGGGAGCTTCCAGGGGGAAACGCCTGGTATCTTTATAGTCCTGTCGGGTTTCGCCACC
TCTGACTTGAGCGTCGATTTTTGTGATGCTCGTCAGGGGGGCGGAGCCTATGGAAAAACGCCAGCAACGC
GGCCTTTTTACGGTTCCTGGCCTTTTGCTGGCCTTTTGCTCACATGTTCTTTCCTGCGTTATCCCCTGAT
TCTGTGGATAACCGTATTACCGCCTTTGAGTGAGCTGATACCGCTCGCCGCAGCCGAACGACCGAGCGCA
GCGAGTCAGTGAGCGAGGAAGCGGAAGAGCGCCTGATGCGGTATTTTCTCCTTACGCATCTGTGCGGTAT
TTCACACCGCAATGGTGCACTCTCAGTACAATCTGCTCTGATGCCGCATAGTTAAGCCAGTATACACTCC
GCTATCGCTACGTGACTGGGTCATGGCTGCGCCCCGACACCCGCCAACACCCGCTGACGCGCCCTGACGG
GCTTGTCTGCTCCCGGCATCCGCTTACAGACAAGCTGTGACCGTCTCCGGGAGCTGCATGTGTCAGAGGT
TTTCACCGTCATCACCGAAACGCGCGAGGCAGCTGCGGTAAAGCTCATCAGCGTGGTCGTGAAGCGATTC
ACAGATGTCTGCCTGTTCATCCGCGTCCAGCTCGTTGAGTTTCTCCAGAAGCGTTAATGTCTGGCTTCTG
ATAAAGCGGGCCATGTTAAGGGCGGTTTTTTCCTGTTTGGTCACTGATGCCTCCGTGTAAGGGGGATTTC
TGTTCATGGGGGTAATGATACCGATGAAACGAGAGAGGATGCTCACGATACGGGTTACTGATGATGAACA
TGCCCGGTTACTGGAACGTTGTGAGGGTAAACAACTGGCGGTATGGATGCGGCGGGACCAGAGAAAAATC
ACTCAGGGTCAATGCCAGCGCTTCGTTAATACAGATGTAGGTGTTCCACAGGGTAGCCAGCAGCATCCTG
CGATGCAGATCCGGAACATAATGGTGCAGGGCGCTGACTTCCGCGTTTCCAGACTTTACGAAACACGGAA
ACCGAAGACCATTCATGTTGTTGCTCAGGTCGCAGACGTTTTGCAGCAGCAGTCGCTTCACGTTCGCTCG
CGTATCGGTGATTCATTCTGCTAACCAGTAGGCAACCCCGCCAGCCTAGCCGGGTCCTCAACGACAGGAG
CACGATCATGCGCACCCGTGGGGCCGCCATGCCGGCGATAATGGCCTGCTTCTCGCCGAAACGTTTGGTG
GCGGGACCAGTGACGAAGGCTTGAGCGAGGGCGTGCAAGATTCCGAATACCGCAAGCGACAGGCCGATCA
TCGTCGCGCTCCAGCGAAAGCGGTCCTCGCCGAAAATGACCCAGAGCGCTGCCGGCACCTGTCCTACGAG
TTGCATGATAAAGAAGACAGTCATAAGTGCGGCGACGATAGTCATGCCCCGCGCCCACCGGAAGGAGCTG
ACTGGGTTGAAGGCTCTCAAGGGCATCGGTCGAGATCCCGGTGCCTAATGAGTGAGCTAACTTACATTAA
TTGCGTTGCGCTCACTGCCCGCTTTCCAGTCGGGAAACCTGTCGTGCCAGCTGCATTAATGAATCGGCCA
ACGCGCGGGGAGAGGCGGTTT
Features (pLannotate 1.2.2; 22 found; start..end, strand, type, name):
   1004..1081    -  promoter       lacI promoter: lacI
   1089..1368    -  CDS            TcR (fragment): tetracycline efflux protein; tet; confers resistance to tetracycline
   1390..1408    +  promoter       T7 promoter: promoter for bacteriophage T7 RNA polymerase
   1409..1433    +  protein_bind   lac operator: The lac repressor binds to the lac operator to inhibit transcription in E. coli. This inhibition can be relieved by adding lactose or isopropyl-β-D-thiogalactopyranoside (IPTG). lac repressor encoded by lacI
   1448..1470    +  RBS            RBS: efficient ribosome binding site from bacteriophage T7 gene 10 (Olins and Rangwala, 1989)
   1483..1499    +  CDS            capTEV™ (fragment): composite tag for in vivo biotinylation, TEV protease cleavage, and 6xHis tagging
   1513..1677    +  CDS            spg (fragment) (sequence withheld): SPG1_STRSG - Experimental evidence at protein level: Swiss-Prot protein existence level 1. Binds to the constant Fc region of IgG with high affinity. From Streptococcus sp. group G.
   1702..1722    +  CDS            TEV site: tobacco etch virus (TEV) protease recognition and cleavage site
   1729..1822    +  CDS            p53 (fragment): human tumor suppressor protein that is often mutated in cancers; Homo sapiens TP53; responds to cellular stresses to regulate the expression of target genes
   1849..1866    +  CDS            9xHis (fragment): 9xHis affinity tag
   1876..1925    +  CDS            SET1 (fragment): solubility-enhancement tag derived from T7 phage gene 10B
   1933..1980    +  terminator     T7 terminator: transcription terminator for bacteriophage T7 RNA polymerase
   2017..2445    +  rep_origin     f1 ori (sequence partly withheld): f1 bacteriophage origin of replication; arrow indicates direction of (+) strand synthesis
   2498..2602    +  promoter       AmpR promoter: bla
   2603..3463    +  CDS            AmpR: β-lactamase; bla; confers resistance to ampicillin, carbenicillin, and related antibiotics
   3634..4222    +  rep_origin     ori: high-copy-number ColE1/pMB1/pBR322/pUC origin of replication
   4408..4547    -  misc_feature   bom: basis of mobility region from pBR322
   4649..4840    -  CDS            rop: Rop protein, which maintains plasmids at low copy number; rop
   4857..5237    +  CDS            YPB1_ECOLX: Protein predicted: Swiss-Prot protein existence level 4. From Escherichia coli.
   5308..5599    -  CDS            TcR (fragment): tetracycline efflux protein; tet; confers resistance to tetracycline
   5614..5635    -  protein_bind   CAP binding site: CAP binding activates transcription in the presence of cAMP. E. coli catabolite activator protein
   5648..1003    -  CDS            lacI (across the origin): lac repressor; lacI; The lac repressor binds to the lac operator to inhibit transcription in E. coli. This inhibition can be relieved by adding lactose or isopropyl-β-D-thiogalactopyranoside (IPTG).
