[The description below was written by a language model from this plasmid's Addgene catalogue record and pLannotate feature annotations shown in this document.]
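Description:
H6GB1tevP53(363-393) is a bacterial expression plasmid built on the pET21a backbone for producing the C-terminal domain of human p53 (TP53 residues 363–393) in E. coli. It replicates from a pBR322-type ColE1 origin accompanied by the bom region and the rop gene, which together keep it at low copy number, consistent with the catalogue entry. Selection is by ampicillin through the β-lactamase gene, and an f1 origin is also present. Short tetracycline-resistance fragments in the annotation are nonfunctional remnants of the pBR322 lineage.

The insert was cloned between NcoI and HindIII and sits downstream of a T7 promoter with an adjacent lac operator and the strong T7 gene 10 ribosome binding site, followed by the T7 terminator. The plasmid-borne lacI gene supplies repressor, so expression depends on T7 RNA polymerase in the host and is inducible with IPTG. The open reading frame encodes an N-terminal His6 tag, the GB1 domain of streptococcal protein G (a small, highly soluble fusion partner that aids expression of short or disordered peptides), a TEV protease cleavage site, and then the p53 segment. This arrangement allows metal-affinity purification of the fusion and release of the p53 peptide by TEV digestion. A His-tag sequence from the pET21a backbone is annotated downstream of the insert; the record does not say whether it is translated, and the catalogue lists only the N-terminal tag. The associated publication used segmental isotope labeling and NMR to study the intrinsically disordered C-terminal regions of tetrameric p53, which fits this construct's role in producing the isolated p53 CTD.
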