Addgene plasmid #200314: H6GB1tevP53(363-393)
Purpose: bacterial expression of P53 CTD
Depositing lab: Peter Wright. Depositing organization: Scripps California (The Scripps Research Institute). Publication: Mapping Interactions of the Intrinsically Disordered C-Terminal Regions of Tetrameric p53 by Segmental Isotope Labeling and NMR. Krois AS, Park S, Martinez-Yamout MA, Dyson HJ, Wright PE. Biochemistry. 2022 Dec 6;61(23):2709-2719. doi: 10.1021/acs.biochem.2c00528. Epub 2022 Nov 15. PubMed 36380579.
Backbone
  Vector backbone: pET21a
  Backbone size w/o insert (bp): 5443
  Vector type: Bacterial Expression
Growth in bacteria
  Bacterial resistance: Ampicillin, 100 μg/mL
  Growth temperature: 37°C
  Growth strain: DH5alpha
  Copy number: Low Copy
Gene/Insert
  Gene/Insert name: p53(363-393)
  Species: H. sapiens (human)
  Insert size (bp): 352
  Entrez Gene: TP53 (a.k.a. BCC7, BMFS5, LFS1, P53, TRP53)
  Promoter: T7
  Tag / fusion protein: His6-GB1-tev (N terminal on insert)
  Cloning method: Restriction Enzyme; 5′ cloning site NcoI (not destroyed); 3′ cloning site HindIII (not destroyed)
  Sequencing primers: 5′ T7; 3′ T7
Terms and licenses: Academic/Nonprofit Terms; Industry Terms: Not Available to Industry
How to cite: H6GB1tevP53(363-393) was a gift from Peter Wright (Addgene plasmid # 200314 ; http://n2t.net/addgene:200314 ; RRID:Addgene_200314)
