>Addgene plasmid #200314 | H6GB1tevP53(363-393) | depositor partial sequence | sequence record 388353 | insert
GAAATAATTTTGTTTAACTTTAATAAGGAGATATACCATGGGCCATCATCATCATCATCACAGCAGCGGC
[168 nt withheld, positions 71-238]
GAATTCAGCAGCGGCAGCAGCGGCGAAAACCTGTATTTTCAGGGCTCCCATAGGGCTCACTCCAGCCACC
TGAAGTCCAAAAAGGGTCAGTCTACCTCCCGCCATAAAAAACTCATGTTCAAGACAGAAGGGCCTGACTC
AGACTAATAGAAGCTTGCGGCCGCAC
